Addgene plasmid #90865: RACGAP1 E8.4 gRNA
Purpose: 3rd generation lentiviral gRNA plasmid targeting human RACGAP1
Depositing lab: Iain Cheeseman. Depositing organization: Whitehead Institute for Biomedical Research. Publication: Large-Scale Analysis of CRISPR/Cas9 Cell-Cycle Knockouts Reveals the Diversity of p53-Dependent Responses to Cell-Cycle Defects. McKinley KL, Cheeseman IM. Dev Cell. 2017 Feb 27;40(4):405-420.e2. doi: 10.1016/j.devcel.2017.01.012. Epub 2017 Feb 16. PubMed 28216383.
Backbone
  Vector backbone: pLenti-sgRNA
  Backbone manufacturer: Eric Lander & David Sabatini labs (Addgene plasmid #71409)
  Backbone size w/o insert (bp): 9151
  Vector type: Lentiviral, CRISPR
  Selectable markers: Puromycin
Growth in bacteria
  Bacterial resistance: Ampicillin, 100 μg/mL
  Growth temperature: 37°C
  Growth strain: NEB Stable
  Copy number: Unknown
Gene/Insert
  Gene/Insert name: RACGAP1 (Guide Designation E8.4) (alt name: pKMKO series)
  gRNA/shRNA sequence: CACCgTTGAGGATTTCCGTAAAAAG
  Species: H. sapiens (human)
  Promoter: U6
  Cloning method: Restriction Enzyme; 5′ cloning site BsmBI (destroyed during cloning); 3′ cloning site BsmBI (destroyed during cloning)
  Sequencing primers: 5′ hU6-F (5'-GAGGGCCTATTTCCCATGATT-3'); 3′ EF1a-R (5'-CACGGCGACTACTGCACTTA-3')
Terms and licenses: Academic/Nonprofit Terms; Industry Terms: Not Available to Industry
Depositor comments: Please note that gRNA target sequence listed is not strictly the 20nt spacer sequence, but also contains the 5' BsmBI overhang. For more information about knockout human cell lines generated using this plasmid, please see http://cellcycleknockouts.wi.mit.edu/ .
How to cite: RACGAP1 E8.4 gRNA was a gift from Iain Cheeseman (Addgene plasmid # 90865 ; http://n2t.net/addgene:90865 ; RRID:Addgene_90865)
