[The description below was written by a language model from this plasmid's Addgene catalogue record and pLannotate feature annotations shown in this document.]
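Description:
RACGAP1 E8.4 gRNA is a third-generation lentiviral CRISPR guide plasmid built on the pLenti-sgRNA backbone and designed to express a single guide RNA against human RACGAP1. In bacteria it is maintained through a high-copy ColE1/pUC-type origin and selected with ampicillin via the β-lactamase gene. An f1 origin, an SV40 origin, and remnants of lac/lacZα cloning-vector sequence with flanking T3 and T7 promoters are also annotated in the backbone.

The viral genome is driven by an RSV promoter fused to a truncated HIV-1 5' LTR, which makes genomic RNA production Tat-independent. It carries the Ψ packaging signal with a partial gag region, the Rev response element for Rev-dependent nuclear export, a cPPT/CTS, a WPRE to boost transcript expression, and a self-inactivating ΔU3 3' LTR followed by an SV40 polyadenylation signal. Within this frame, a human U6 RNA polymerase III promoter transcribes the RACGAP1-targeting spacer joined to the Streptococcus pyogenes Cas9 guide scaffold (annotated as a tracrRNA fragment). The spacer was inserted between BsmBI sites that were destroyed during cloning. A separate EF-1α core promoter drives puromycin N-acetyltransferase so that transduced mammalian cells can be selected with puromycin.

No Cas9 coding sequence is annotated, so the nuclease must be supplied separately, for example by a Cas9-expressing cell line. The plasmid belongs to a guide series used to generate knockouts of cell-cycle genes in human cells. The sequenced record is 7,302 nt, shorter than the 9,151 bp listed for the empty backbone. The record does not explain this difference, though loss of a stuffer fragment on guide insertion would be a plausible cause.
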