Features (pLannotate 1.2.2; 27 found; start..end, strand, type, name):
     24..116     +  CDS            lacI (fragment): lac repressor; lacI; The lac repressor binds to the lac operator to inhibit transcription in E. coli. This inhibition can be relieved by adding lactose or isopropyl-β-D-thiogalactopyranoside (IPTG).
    129..150     +  protein_bind   CAP binding site: CAP binding activates transcription in the presence of cAMP. E. coli catabolite activator protein
    165..195     +  promoter       lac promoter: promoter for the E. coli lac operon
    203..219     +  protein_bind   lac operator: The lac repressor binds to the lac operator to inhibit transcription in E. coli. This inhibition can be relieved by adding lactose or isopropyl-β-D-thiogalactopyranoside (IPTG). lac repressor encoded by lacI
    264..282     +  promoter       T3 promoter: promoter for bacteriophage T3 RNA polymerase
    310..536     +  promoter       RSV promoter: Rous sarcoma virus enhancer/promoter
    537..717     +  LTR            5' LTR (truncated): truncated 5' long terminal repeat (LTR) from HIV-1
    764..889     +  misc_feature   HIV-1 Ψ: packaging signal of human immunodeficiency virus type 1
    873..1236    +  CDS            HIV-1 gag (fragment): gag protein from human immunodeficiency virus 1; gag
   1382..1615    +  misc_feature   RRE: The Rev response element (RRE) of HIV-1 allows for Rev-dependent mRNA export from the nucleus to the cytoplasm.
   1992..2018    +  CDS            Rev (fragment): human immunodeficiency virus 1 (HIV-1) Rev protein; rev; enhances nuclear export of unspliced and incompletely spliced viral mRNAs
   2022..2262    +  promoter       U6 promoter: RNA polymerase III promoter for human U6 snRNA
   2310..2377    +  misc_RNA       tracrRNA (fragment): trans-activating CRISPR RNA for the Streptococcus pyogenes CRISPR/Cas9 system
   2426..2543    +  misc_feature   cPPT/CTS: central polypurine tract and central termination sequence of HIV-1
   2612..2823    +  promoter       EF-1α core promoter: core promoter for human elongation factor EF-1α
   2849..3448    +  CDS            PuroR (fragment): puromycin N-acetyltransferase; pac from Streptomyces; confers resistance to puromycin
   3464..4052    +  misc_feature   WPRE: woodchuck hepatitis virus posttranscriptional regulatory element
   4103..4122    +  misc_feature   cPPT/CTS (fragment): central polypurine tract and central termination sequence of HIV-1
   4124..4357    +  LTR            3' LTR (ΔU3): self-inactivating 3' long terminal repeat (LTR) from HIV-1
   4435..4556    +  polyA_signal   SV40 poly(A) signal: SV40 polyadenylation signal
   4596..4731    +  rep_origin     SV40 ori: SV40 origin of replication
   4752..4770    -  promoter       T7 promoter: promoter for bacteriophage T7 RNA polymerase
   4778..4933    +  CDS            lacZα (fragment): LacZα fragment of β-galactosidase; lacZ fragment
   4938..5366    +  rep_origin     f1 ori (sequence partly withheld): f1 bacteriophage origin of replication; arrow indicates direction of (+) strand synthesis
   5419..5523    +  promoter       AmpR promoter: bla
   5524..6384    +  CDS            AmpR: β-lactamase; bla; confers resistance to ampicillin, carbenicillin, and related antibiotics
   6555..7143    +  rep_origin     ori: high-copy-number ColE1/pMB1/pBR322/pUC origin of replication
>Addgene plasmid #90865 | RACGAP1 E8.4 gRNA | addgene full sequence | sequence record 183911 | Addgene NGS Result
TCAGTGAGCGAGGAAGCGGAAGAGCGCCCAATACGCAAACCGCCTCTCCCCGCGCGTTGGCCGATTCATT
AATGCAGCTGGCACGACAGGTTTCCCGACTGGAAAGCGGGCAGTGAGCGCAACGCAATTAATGTGAGTTA
GCTCACTCATTAGGCACCCCAGGCTTTACACTTTATGCTTCCGGCTCGTATGTTGTGTGGAATTGTGAGC
GGATAACAATTTCACACAGGAAACAGCTATGACCATGATTACGCCAAGCGCGCAATTAACCCTCACTAAA
GGGAACAAAAGCTGGAGCTGCAAGCTTAATGTAGTCTTATGCAATACTCTTGTAGTCTTGCAACATGGTA
ACGATGAGTTAGCAACATGCCTTACAAGGAGAGAAAAAGCACCGTGCATGCCGATTGGTGGAAGTAAGGT
GGTACGATCGTGCCTTATTAGGAAGGCAACAGACGGGTCTGACATGGATTGGACGAACCACTGAATTGCC
GCATTGCAGAGATATTGTATTTAAGTGCCTAGCTCGATACATAAACGGGTCTCTCTGGTTAGACCAGATC
TGAGCCTGGGAGCTCTCTGGCTAACTAGGGAACCCACTGCTTAAGCCTCAATAAAGCTTGCCTTGAGTGC
TTCAAGTAGTGTGTGCCCGTCTGTTGTGTGACTCTGGTAACTAGAGATCCCTCAGACCCTTTTAGTCAGT
GTGGAAAATCTCTAGCAGTGGCGCCCGAACAGGGACTTGAAAGCGAAAGGGAAACCAGAGGAGCTCTCTC
GACGCAGGACTCGGCTTGCTGAAGCGCGCACGGCAAGAGGCGAGGGGCGGCGACTGGTGAGTACGCCAAA
AATTTTGACTAGCGGAGGCTAGAAGGAGAGAGATGGGTGCGAGAGCGTCAGTATTAAGCGGGGGAGAATT
AGATCGCGATGGGAAAAAATTCGGTTAAGGCCAGGGGGAAAGAAAAAATATAAATTAAAACATATAGTAT
GGGCAAGCAGGGAGCTAGAACGATTCGCAGTTAATCCTGGCCTGTTAGAAACATCAGAAGGCTGTAGACA
AATACTGGGACAGCTACAACCATCCCTTCAGACAGGATCAGAAGAACTTAGATCATTATATAATACAGTA
GCAACCCTCTATTGTGTGCATCAAAGGATAGAGATAAAAGACACCAAGGAAGCTTTAGACAAGATAGAGG
AAGAGCAAAACAAAAGTAAGACCACCGCACAGCAAGCGGCCGCTGATCTTCAGACCTGGAGGAGGAGATA
TGAGGGACAATTGGAGAAGTGAATTATATAAATATAAAGTAGTAAAAATTGAACCATTAGGAGTAGCACC
CACCAAGGCAAAGAGAAGAGTGGTGCAGAGAGAAAAAAGAGCAGTGGGAATAGGAGCTTTGTTCCTTGGG
TTCTTGGGAGCAGCAGGAAGCACTATGGGCGCAGCGTCAATGACGCTGACGGTACAGGCCAGACAATTAT
TGTCTGGTATAGTGCAGCAGCAGAACAATTTGCTGAGGGCTATTGAGGCGCAACAGCATCTGTTGCAACT
CACAGTCTGGGGCATCAAGCAGCTCCAGGCAAGAATCCTGGCTGTGGAAAGATACCTAAAGGATCAACAG
CTCCTGGGGATTTGGGGTTGCTCTGGAAAACTCATTTGCACCACTGCTGTGCCTTGGAATGCTAGTTGGA
GTAATAAATCTCTGGAACAGATTTGGAATCACACGACCTGGATGGAGTGGGACAGAGAAATTAACAATTA
CACAAGCTTAATACACTCCTTAATTGAAGAATCGCAAAACCAGCAAGAAAAGAATGAACAAGAATTATTG
GAATTAGATAAATGGGCAAGTTTGTGGAATTGGTTTAACATAACAAATTGGCTGTGGTATATAAAATTAT
TCATAATGATAGTAGGAGGCTTGGTAGGTTTAAGAATAGTTTTTGCTGTACTTTCTATAGTGAATAGAGT
TAGGCAGGGATATTCACCATTATCGTTTCAGACCCACCTCCCAACCCCGAGGGGACCCAGAGAGGGCCTA
TTTCCCATGATTCCTTCATATTTGCATATACGATACAAGGCTGTTAGAGAGATAATTAGAATTAATTTGA
CTGTAAACACAAAGATATTAGTACAAAATACGTGACGTAGAAAGTAATAATTTCTTGGGTAGTTTGCAGT
TTTAAAATTATGTTTTAAAATGGACTATCATATGCTTACCGTAACTTGAAAGTATTTCGATTTCTTGGCT
TTATATATCTTGTGGAAAGGACGAAACACCGTTGAGGATTTCCGTAAAAAGGTTTAAGAGCTATGCTGGA
AACAGCATAGCAAGTTTAAATAAGGCTAGTCCGTTATCAACTTGAAAAAGTGGCACCGAGTCGGTGCTTT
TTTTGAATTCTAGATCTTGAGACAAATGGCAGTATTCATCCACAATTTTAAAAGAAAAGGGGGGATTGGG
GGGTACAGTGCAGGGGAAAGAATAGTAGACATAATAGCAACAGACATACAAACTAAAGAATTACAAAAAC
AAATTACAAAAATTCAAAATTTTCGGGTTTATTACAGGGACAGCAGAGATCCACTTTGGCGCCGGCTCGA
GTGGCTCCGGTGCCCGTCAGTGGGCAGAGCGCACATCGCCCACAGTCCCCGAGAAGTTGGGGGGAGGGGT
CGGCAATTGAACCGGTGCCTAGAGAAGGTGGCGCGGGGTAAACTGGGAAAGTGATGTCGTGTACTGGCTC
CGCCTTTTTCCCGAGGGTGGGGGAGAACCGTATATAAGTGCAGTAGTCGCCGTGAACGTTCTTTTTCGCA
ACGGGTTTGCCGCCAGAACACAGGTGTCGTGACGCGGGATCCGCCACCATGACCGAGTACAAGCCCACGG
TGCGCCTCGCCACCCGCGACGACGTCCCCAGGGCCGTACGCACCCTCGCCGCCGCGTTCGCCGACTACCC
CGCCACGCGCCACACCGTCGATCCGGACCGCCACATCGAGCGGGTCACCGAGCTGCAAGAACTCTTCCTC
ACGCGCGTCGGGCTCGACATCGGCAAGGTGTGGGTCGCGGACGACGGCGCCGCGGTGGCGGTCTGGACCA
CGCCGGAGAGCGTCGAAGCGGGGGCGGTGTTCGCCGAGATCGGCCCGCGCATGGCCGAGTTGAGCGGTTC
CCGGCTGGCCGCGCAGCAACAGATGGAAGGCCTCCTGGCGCCGCACCGGCCCAAGGAGCCCGCGTGGTTC
CTGGCCACCGTCGGAGTCTCGCCCGACCACCAGGGCAAGGGTCTGGGCAGCGCCGTCGTGCTCCCCGGAG
TGGAGGCGGCCGAGCGCGCCGGGGTGCCCGCCTTCCTGGAGACCTCCGCGCCCCGCAACCTCCCCTTCTA
CGAGCGGCTCGGCTTCACCGTCACCGCCGACGTCGAGGTGCCCGAAGGACCGCGCACCTGGTGCATGACC
CGCAAGCCCGGTGCCTGAACGCGTTAAGTCGACAATCAACCTCTGGATTACAAAATTTGTGAAAGATTGA
CTGGTATTCTTAACTATGTTGCTCCTTTTACGCTATGTGGATACGCTGCTTTAATGCCTTTGTATCATGC
TATTGCTTCCCGTATGGCTTTCATTTTCTCCTCCTTGTATAAATCCTGGTTGCTGTCTCTTTATGAGGAG
TTGTGGCCCGTTGTCAGGCAACGTGGCGTGGTGTGCACTGTGTTTGCTGACGCAACCCCCACTGGTTGGG
GCATTGCCACCACCTGTCAGCTCCTTTCCGGGACTTTCGCTTTCCCCCTCCCTATTGCCACGGCGGAACT
CATCGCCGCCTGCCTTGCCCGCTGCTGGACAGGGGCTCGGCTGTTGGGCACTGACAATTCCGTGGTGTTG
TCGGGGAAATCATCGTCCTTTCCTTGGCTGCTCGCCTGTGTTGCCACCTGGATTCTGCGCGGGACGTCCT
TCTGCTACGTCCCTTCGGCCCTCAATCCAGCGGACCTTCCTTCCCGCGGCCTGCTGCCGGCTCTGCGGCC
TCTTCCGCGTCTTCGCCTTCGCCCTCAGACGAGTCGGATCTCCCTTTGGGCCGCCTCCCCGCGTCGACTT
TAAGACCAATGACTTACAAGGCAGCTGTAGATCTTAGCCACTTTTTAAAAGAAAAGGGGGGACTGGAAGG
GCTAATTCACTCCCAACGAAGACAAGATCTGCTTTTTGCTTGTACTGGGTCTCTCTGGTTAGACCAGATC
TGAGCCTGGGAGCTCTCTGGCTAACTAGGGAACCCACTGCTTAAGCCTCAATAAAGCTTGCCTTGAGTGC
TTCAAGTAGTGTGTGCCCGTCTGTTGTGTGACTCTGGTAACTAGAGATCCCTCAGACCCTTTTAGTCAGT
GTGGAAAATCTCTAGCAGTACGTATAGTAGTTCATGTCATCTTATTATTCAGTATTTATAACTTGCAAAG
AAATGAATATCAGAGAGTGAGAGGAACTTGTTTATTGCAGCTTATAATGGTTACAAATAAAGCAATAGCA
TCACAAATTTCACAAATAAAGCATTTTTTTCACTGCATTCTAGTTGTGGTTTGTCCAAACTCATCAATGT
ATCTTATCATGTCTGGCTCTAGCTATCCCGCCCCTAACTCCGCCCATCCCGCCCCTAACTCCGCCCAGTT
CCGCCCATTCTCCGCCCCATGGCTGACTAATTTTTTTTATTTATGCAGAGGCCGAGGCCGCCTCGGCCTC
TGAGCTATTCCAGAAGTAGTGAGGAGGCTTTTTTGGAGGCCTAGGGACGTACCCAATTCGCCCTATAGTG
AGTCGTATTACGCGCGCTCACTGGCCGTCGTTTTACAACGTCGTGACTGGGAAAACCCTGGCGTTACCCA
ACTTAATCGCCTTGCAGCACATCCCCCTTTCGCCAGCTGGCGTAATAGCGAAGAGGCCCGCACCGATCGC
CCTTCCCAACAGTTGCGCAGCCTGAATGGCGAATGGG
[124 nt withheld, positions 4938-5061]
C
[91 nt withheld, positions 5063-5153]
A
[49 nt withheld, positions 5155-5203]
CCTTTGACGTTGGAGTCCACGTTCTTT
[37 nt withheld, positions 5231-5267]
ACCCTATCTCGGTCTATTCTTTTGATTTATAAGGGATTTTGCCGATTTCGGCCTATTGGTTAAAAAATGA
GCTGATTTAACAAAAATTTAACGCGAATTTTAACAAAATATTAACGCTTACAATTTAGGTGGCACTTTTC
GGGGAAATGTGCGCGGAACCCCTATTTGTTTATTTTTCTAAATACATTCAAATATGTATCCGCTCATGAG
ACAATAACCCTGATAAATGCTTCAATAATATTGAAAAAGGAAGAGTATGAGTATTCAACATTTCCGTGTC
GCCCTTATTCCCTTTTTTGCGGCATTTTGCCTTCCTGTTTTTGCTCACCCAGAAACGCTGGTGAAAGTAA
AAGATGCTGAAGATCAGTTGGGTGCACGAGTGGGTTACATCGAACTGGATCTCAACAGCGGTAAGATCCT
TGAGAGTTTTCGCCCCGAAGAACGTTTTCCAATGATGAGCACTTTTAAAGTTCTGCTATGTGGCGCGGTA
TTATCCCGTATTGACGCCGGGCAAGAGCAACTCGGTCGCCGCATACACTATTCTCAGAATGACTTGGTTG
AGTACTCACCAGTCACAGAAAAGCATCTTACGGATGGCATGACAGTAAGAGAATTATGCAGTGCTGCCAT
AACCATGAGTGATAACACTGCGGCCAACTTACTTCTGACAACGATCGGAGGACCGAAGGAGCTAACCGCT
TTTTTGCACAACATGGGGGATCATGTAACTCGCCTTGATCGTTGGGAACCGGAGCTGAATGAAGCCATAC
CAAACGACGAGCGTGACACCACGATGCCTGTAGCAATGGCAACAACGTTGCGCAAACTATTAACTGGCGA
ACTACTTACTCTAGCTTCCCGGCAACAATTAATAGACTGGATGGAGGCGGATAAAGTTGCAGGACCACTT
CTGCGCTCGGCCCTTCCGGCTGGCTGGTTTATTGCTGATAAATCTGGAGCCGGTGAGCGTGGGTCTCGCG
GTATCATTGCAGCACTGGGGCCAGATGGTAAGCCCTCCCGTATCGTAGTTATCTACACGACGGGGAGTCA
GGCAACTATGGATGAACGAAATAGACAGATCGCTGAGATAGGTGCCTCACTGATTAAGCATTGGTAACTG
TCAGACCAAGTTTACTCATATATACTTTAGATTGATTTAAAACTTCATTTTTAATTTAAAAGGATCTAGG
TGAAGATCCTTTTTGATAATCTCATGACCAAAATCCCTTAACGTGAGTTTTCGTTCCACTGAGCGTCAGA
CCCCGTAGAAAAGATCAAAGGATCTTCTTGAGATCCTTTTTTTCTGCGCGTAATCTGCTGCTTGCAAACA
AAAAAACCACCGCTACCAGCGGTGGTTTGTTTGCCGGATCAAGAGCTACCAACTCTTTTTCCGAAGGTAA
CTGGCTTCAGCAGAGCGCAGATACCAAATACTGTTCTTCTAGTGTAGCCGTAGTTAGGCCACCACTTCAA
GAACTCTGTAGCACCGCCTACATACCTCGCTCTGCTAATCCTGTTACCAGTGGCTGCTGCCAGTGGCGAT
AAGTCGTGTCTTACCGGGTTGGACTCAAGACGATAGTTACCGGATAAGGCGCAGCGGTCGGGCTGAACGG
GGGGTTCGTGCACACAGCCCAGCTTGGAGCGAACGACCTACACCGAACTGAGATACCTACAGCGTGAGCT
ATGAGAAAGCGCCACGCTTCCCGAAGGGAGAAAGGCGGACAGGTATCCGGTAAGCGGCAGGGTCGGAACA
GGAGAGCGCACGAGGGAGCTTCCAGGGGGAAACGCCTGGTATCTTTATAGTCCTGTCGGGTTTCGCCACC
TCTGACTTGAGCGTCGATTTTTGTGATGCTCGTCAGGGGGGCGGAGCCTATGGAAAAACGCCAGCAACGC
GGCCTTTTTACGGTTCCTGGCCTTTTGCTGGCCTTTTGCTCACATGTTCTTTCCTGCGTTATCCCCTGAT
TCTGTGGATAACCGTATTACCGCCTTTGAGTGAGCTGATACCGCTCGCCGCAGCCGAACGACCGAGCGCA
GCGAG
